>Addgene plasmid #226269 | pRS313-SCT1-NCYC110 | addgene full sequence | sequence record 450356 | Addgene NGS Result
TTGAGATCCTTTTTTTCTGCGCGTAATCTGCTGCTTGCAAACAAAAAAACCACCGCTACCAGCGGTGGTT
TGTTTGCCGGATCAAGAGCTACCAACTCTTTTTCCGAAGGTAACTGGCTTCAGCAGAGCGCAGATACCAA
ATACTGTTCTTCTAGTGTAGCCGTAGTTAGGCCACCACTTCAAGAACTCTGTAGCACCGCCTACATACCT
CGCTCTGCTAATCCTGTTACCAGTGGCTGCTGCCAGTGGCGATAAGTCGTGTCTTACCGGGTTGGACTCA
AGACGATAGTTACCGGATAAGGCGCAGCGGTCGGGCTGAACGGGGGGTTCGTGCACACAGCCCAGCTTGG
AGCGAACGACCTACACCGAACTGAGATACCTACAGCGTGAGCTATGAGAAAGCGCCACGCTTCCCGAAGG
GAGAAAGGCGGACAGGTATCCGGTAAGCGGCAGGGTCGGAACAGGAGAGCGCACGAGGGAGCTTCCAGGG
GGAAACGCCTGGTATCTTTATAGTCCTGTCGGGTTTCGCCACCTCTGACTTGAGCGTCGATTTTTGTGAT
GCTCGTCAGGGGGGCGGAGCCTATGGAAAAACGCCAGCAACGCGGCCTTTTTACGGTTCCTGGCCTTTTG
CTGGCCTTTTGCTCACATGTTCTTTCCTGCGTTATCCCCTGATTCTGTGGATAACCGTATTACCGCCTTT
GAGTGAGCTGATACCGCTCGCCGCAGCCGAACGACCGAGCGCAGCGAGTCAGTGAGCGAGGAAGCGGAAG
AGCGCCCAATACGCAAACCGCCTCTCCCCGCGCGTTGGCCGATTCATTAATGCAGCTGGCACGACAGGTT
TCCCGACTGGAAAGCGGGCAGTGAGCGCAACGCAATTAATGTGAGTTAGCTCACTCATTAGGCACCCCAG
GCTTTACACTTTATGCTTCCGGCTCGTATGTTGTGTGGAATTGTGAGCGGATAACAATTTCACACAGGAA
ACAGCTATGACCATGATTACGCCAAGCTCGAAATTAACCCTCACTAAAGGGAACAAAAGCTGGTACCGGG
CCCCCCCTAAAAAGCCCCTGTGCGAGGGATATACATAAACATTGAGCATTAATATTTACAACTCCCAATG
AGCGATAATGGGTTTATTACATAAATAGAACGGCGAAAGATTTAGTTTCTAGTATCTTCACCGTCAGTAA
ATGGCATCTACGCATCTCCTTCTTTCCCTTCTTCTTCTTCTTCCTCTTCTTCTTCCTCTTCTTCTTCCTC
TTCCTCTTCCCTGGCAGTATTTTCACCAATTCTCTTGTTTAAGACGGCCTGTGCGATTTTACTTGCTAAT
CCATTTTTTTCCTCCAAGATTTCGTTTTCTACCTCAAATTCGGAGGAAGAAGAAGGTGCAACGGATGTCG
AAGCTAAGGAAGACTCTGACTTACGATGAAAAGTAGAAGAGAATAATGGAATATTAGAGAGGGAATTGTC
ACTATTGACCAATGAGACGCCATCTGAATCTTGGTTATGGTGTTCATAGGCATCGTGGTTGTCACGTTGG
CTGATGATAGGTGATGACGAATCTTTTTCTTGTCTTTTTATTTTCTGTTTTCTTAGCATTTTCCTGCGAT
TCAATTCTGAGGTTTTTCGGTCTTCTTCCTCTTCATCGATGACGTCGAATTCTTCACGTAGGGCGGCACT
ATCGAAATCGGGGAATAATTCGCTTCCAAAGTTATTTACAACTTCGATTATTCTTTCTGCCAGATTTCTA
CGATCCTTTTGTAGCTTTTGCAAGCCCTTTGGAGATGTAAGAGATAAAACCAGTGGTCTCAAAGATTTGA
AACCATCCATACCAATATCACCCACGATTAAGGCTGAATATGTGACTATAACACACGAGATGTAAGACCC
GGAAAAAACATATATTTTATTCCATGGTTTATGTCTGAGGTAATAAGTGATTAAAACGGACCAAAAGATG
TAAAGCAAGGGCGCAAATCCCATCCCAATCAAGATTTTCCACGTGGCAATGACATCGTTAGCCTTTATTT
TAACTGTAGACTTGGACAAAGCGGTACGGGCCTTTTCTTGAGAAATTCTCTTGGCTAATATGAAGACAGG
TGAGAACATAATGATACCTGGCATGGCTAACGAAAAGAGGATGCAGAGCCCGATGGATCTAAAAAAAACA
AGTCCGAGGTTTTTTGCGAAATTTACCTTTGCCTCCTCCACAAGGTGATCAGGAAGATTATAGTGTCTCA
AGGCGGCATTATATGCCATTATATCTTTGGTCAAGTCCGCTATTTTAGGATCGTTTCTATAGAATTCGTA
ACCTTTGACCATTCTTCTGTTCATTTCCACAATCAAGGGCAACGGTAACTTGGTGCTAAATTGTGTCATA
TATAGTCTTCTTATCGTTTGAACCACCATCAAAGTTTCATAATCAGAACATGTAACGGTAACGGATTGTA
AACCCTTCGATATGGTATCTAATAACTCTTTCACTGCATCTCTGTTCGTTTCCGAGTTGTGGTACTTGGC
GACTAGTTCCTTCGGTATTTCAATGGGGTCACCAAATTCAACAACCGCTCTCGACCTGAACTTATGTGGA
TGGAAATAATTCATACCACAGGGAACAATCTTAACATTGACGTCAGGATGCTTATCCATGCAACCAAGAG
CCATAATCGCCACACCTGCTTTCAGGGGCAACAAGTTTGTTCTGTCGTGGGACCCACCTTCAGGAAAGAT
CCCAATGCAGTTGTTATGGGCCAAATGCTCAAAAACTCTATGGTAAACGCAAGATTGGTCGACTTTAGCG
GCATATTTATAAGTAGTGCCGGTGATTAAAGCAGTTTTAATCTCTGGTTTGGCCATTTTGAACTCTTTTC
TTAGGGTCAAACTCGTGTCACTTTCTATGGACTGGATTTCTCCAAATCCCATTGATTTGGGTAACCCGAT
GAGACCCTTTGGCATACAATCAGTCAAGAAATGCGTGTCGTGGCCGATAACTCTCTTGTAGTCTGTTGGA
TCTACGCGGATAGTACCTTCTGCCGGTTTCAAATTATCCTGCGGCCTTACCACGCCTATGGCCATGAAGA
AACTAGCCAAAAACCCTATGGCGGGTTGCTTTAATGAGCTCTCCGCAATCAAGAAGGACACACGTCTGTT
GACAGATTTCTTCACCTCGCCCATAAGGATTACAGGGTCGACGAACTGGTTAGCATGCGGAGCCGCAACA
AAGATCACCGGTCCCTGTTGCGGTACCTTGAAACTGCCCCGGCCTCTGATTTCTCTAAAGAAGCAGTGGA
AGATGTTGTACAACAGCCATGTGGCGATGGAGTAAAGTATCTTCTTGGTAGCGCTAGGCTCTTGGTAGAT
GTATGCCTGATCAGCCGACGTCTTGACGCTTTTGGCCTCGATGGAACTGTAATTCGTAGTTTTCTGTGTG
CTCTTGGAAGAGGCAGATTTCTCCGTGAGTTTTGGTGCAGGCATTTTTTTTTACCCCGATGTAAACGCCC
CTGTGCTCTTTTTACTATATATTTAATTCCGGGCTTCCTACACTTAATTCACTCTGTTATGAACTACAAG
CCATTACTAACATCAATCTTTCCGAATCATAAATAAACTGCAACTGGGAAAGAAGGCGGGCCTACTTTTC
TTTTTCTTCATAGCGCGTAGGGCTTGGCAGCCATAGTTGTTGAGAGACCGATGGATGAGGGATTGAAAGA
AGGGAGAAGAAGAATACTAAAAGAGGAATGTAGAGCCGGGTTACAGGAAAACTAACTTTTCACTCAGGGC
GCCGCATCTTTTCCGCAGGCGCGCCATGAACTGGCCAGCACGTTCTACGGCGAAACCTTCGAACTGGAGG
CGGCTCACACATAGTAGTAAGTTGCCGCGACAGGTGACCAAAATACAGTCTTTAATATCATCATATTTGA
ACATGCCCGGTTTACTGCCATTATCTAGACGTGCGTCTCTCATCACTTTACACTCATGAAATAATATTCG
TTTTAATACTGAATTTTGAGCGTCCTTTCTTGCCGCTGTCGCTTCTTTGAACGCGTGCAGAGGACCGAGC
GTTTCGAGTTTGTTAAGTAGTTCGGCGGCAGAATCGCGCGCCCAATGAATGCGTTTATCTTCTGTTGTTA
TACGGTGGGCGTAACTGGGTTTGTAAGCTGTTGGCGCTTGCACACGGTTCTGTGGTAGATATAACCTCTC
ACGAAGCGTTTGGCCCAAAAGTTGGGCGCCAAGGGCGCCCAACTGGTCCATCAGTATGGCAGTCCTCCGA
GGCAGGCCCTCAGAATTGAAATCTGCCGTCGAATCATTGACTCTCCCTTTTGACAGCATTGTTGCGATCG
CCAGTGGCTCCGTCTGCGCTACAATTGCACCATGGTCAAACCGATCCGGATGCAGTGTCTGTATAGTTAC
ACCGGTGTAAGTGTCACCCTCCAGCAGAGCTCGCTGGATAGGTGCACTGCCTTTATGTCTGGGAAGTAGC
GAAGGATGGACGTTTAGCGCCCACTAGTTCTAGAGCGGCCGCCACCGCGGTGGAGCTCCAATTCGCCCTA
TAGTGAGTCGTATTACAATTCACTGGCCGTCGTTTTACAACGTCGTGACTGGGAAAACCCTGGCGTTACC
CAACTTAATCGCCTTGCAGCACATCCCCCTTTCGCCAGCTGGCGTAATAGCGAAGAGGCCCGCACCGATC
GCCCTTCCCAACAGTTGCGCAGCCTGAATGGCGAATGG
[124 nt withheld, positions 4729-4852]
C
[91 nt withheld, positions 4854-4944]
A
[49 nt withheld, positions 4946-4994]
CCTTTGACGTTGGAGTCCACGTTCTTT
[37 nt withheld, positions 5022-5058]
ACCCTATCTCGGTCTATTCTTTTGATTTATAAGGGATTTTGCCGATTTCGGCCTATTGGTTAAAAAATGA
GCTGATTTAACAAAAATTTAACGCGAATTTTAACAAAATATTAACGCTTACAATTTCCTGATGCGGTATT
TTCTCCTTACGCATCTGTGCGGTATTTCACACCGCATAGATCCGTCGAGTTCAAGAGAAAAAAAAAGAAA
AAGCAAAAAGAAAAAAGGAAAGCGCGCCTCGTTCAGAATGACACGTATAGAATGATGCATTACCTTGTCA
TCTTCAGTATCATACTGTTCGTATACATACTTACTGACATTCATAGGTATACATATATACACATGTATAT
ATATCGTATGCTGCAGCTTTAAATAATCGGTGTCACTACATAAGAACACCTTTGGTGGAGGGAACATCGT
TGGTACCATTGGGCGAGGTGGCTTCTCTTATGGCAACCGCAAGAGCCTTGAACGCACTCTCACTACGGTG
ATGATCATTCTTGCCTCGCAGACAATCAACGTGGAGGGTAATTCTGCTAGCCTCTGCAAAGCTTTCAAGA
AAATGCGGGATCATCTCGCAAGAGAGATCTCCTACTTTCTCCCTTTGCAAACCAAGTTCGACAACTGCGT
ACGGCCTGTTCGAAAGATCTACCACCGCTCTGGAAAGTGCCTCATCCAAAGGCGCAAATCCTGATCCAAA
CCTTTTTACTCCACGCACGGCCCCTAGGGCCTCTTTAAAAGCTTGACCGAGAGCAATCCCGCAGTCTTCA
GTGGTGTGATGGTCGTCTATGTGTAAGTCACCAATGCACTCAACGATTAGCGACCAGCCGGAATGCTTGG
CCAGAGCATGTATCATATGGTCCAGAAACCCTATACCTGTGTGGACGTTAATCACTTGCGATTGTGTGGC
CTGTTCTGCTACTGCTTCTGCCTCTTTTTCTGGGAAGATCGAGTGCTCTATCGCTAGGGGACCACCCTTT
AAAGAGATCGCAATCTGAATCTTGGTTTCATTTGTAATACGCTTTACTAGGGCTTTCTGCTCTGTCATCT
TTGCCTTCGTTTATCTTGCCTGCTCATTTTTTAGTATATTCTTCGAAGAAATCACATTACTTTATATAAT
GTATAATTCATTATGTGATAATGCCAATCGCTAAGAAAAAAAAAGAGTCATCCGCTAGGTGGAAAAAAAA
AAATGAAAATCATTACCGAGGCATAAAAAAATATAGAGTGTACTAGAGGAGGCCAAGAGTAATAGAAAAA
GAAAATTGCGGGAAAGGACTGTGTTATGACTTCCCTGACTAATGCCGTGTTCAAACGATACCTGGCAGTG
ACTCCTAGCGCTCACCAAGCTCTTAAAACGGGAATTTATGGTGCACTCTCAGTACAATCTGCTCTGATGC
CGCATAGTTAAGCCAGCCCCGACACCCGCCAACACCCGCTGACGCGCCCTGACGGGCTTGTCTGCTCCCG
GCATCCGCTTACAGACAAGCTGTGACCGTCTCCGGGAGCTGCATGTGTCAGAGGTTTTCACCGTCATCAC
CGAAACGCGCGAGACGAAAGGGCCTCGTGATACGCCTATTTTTATAGGTTAATGTCATGATAATAATGGT
TTCTTAGGGTCCTTTTCATCACGTGCTATAAAAATAATTATAATTTAAATTTTTTAATATAAATATATAA
ATTAAAAATAGAAAGTAAAAAAAGAAATTAAAGAAAAAATAGTTTTTGTTTTCCGAAGATGTAAAAGACT
CTAGGGGGATCGCCAACAAATACTACCTTTTATCTTGCTCTTCCTGCTCTCAGGTATTAATGCCGAATTG
TTTCATCTTGTCTGTGTAGAAGACCACACACGAAAATCCTGTGATTTTACATTTTACTTATCGTTAATCG
AATGTATATCTATTTAATCTGCTTTTCTTGTCTAATAAATATATATGTAAAGTACGCTTTTTGTTGAAAT
TTTTTAAACCTTTGTTTATTTTTTTTTCTTCATTCCGTAACTCTTCTACCTTCTTTATTTACTTTCTAAA
ATCCAAATACAAAACATAAAAATAAATAAACACAGAGTAAATTCCCAAATTATTCCATCATTAAAAGATA
CGAGGCGCGTGTAAGTTACAGGCAAGCGATCCGTCAGGTGGCACTTTTCGGGGAAATGTGCGCGGAACCC
CTATTTGTTTATTTTTCTAAATACATTCAAATATGTATCCGCTCATGAGACAATAACCCTGATAAATGCT
TCAATAATATTGAAAAAGGAAGAGTATGAGTATTCAACATTTCCGTGTCGCCCTTATTCCCTTTTTTGCG
GCATTTTGCCTTCCTGTTTTTGCTCACCCAGAAACGCTGGTGAAAGTAAAAGATGCTGAAGATCAGTTGG
GTGCACGAGTGGGTTACATCGAACTGGATCTCAACAGCGGTAAGATCCTTGAGAGTTTTCGCCCCGAAGA
ACGTTTTCCAATGATGAGCACTTTTAAAGTTCTGCTATGTGGCGCGGTATTATCCCGTATTGACGCCGGG
CAAGAGCAACTCGGTCGCCGCATACACTATTCTCAGAATGACTTGGTTGAGTACTCACCAGTCACAGAAA
AGCATCTTACGGATGGCATGACAGTAAGAGAATTATGCAGTGCTGCCATAACCATGAGTGATAACACTGC
GGCCAACTTACTTCTGACAACGATCGGAGGACCGAAGGAGCTAACCGCTTTTTTGCACAACATGGGGGAT
CATGTAACTCGCCTTGATCGTTGGGAACCGGAGCTGAATGAAGCCATACCAAACGACGAGCGTGACACCA
CGATGCCTGTAGCAATGGCAACAACGTTGCGCAAACTATTAACTGGCGAACTACTTACTCTAGCTTCCCG
GCAACAATTAATAGACTGGATGGAGGCGGATAAAGTTGCAGGACCACTTCTGCGCTCGGCCCTTCCGGCT
GGCTGGTTTATTGCTGATAAATCTGGAGCCGGTGAGCGTGGGTCTCGCGGTATCATTGCAGCACTGGGGC
CAGATGGTAAGCCCTCCCGTATCGTAGTTATCTACACGACGGGGAGTCAGGCAACTATGGATGAACGAAA
TAGACAGATCGCTGAGATAGGTGCCTCACTGATTAAGCATTGGTAACTGTCAGACCAAGTTTACTCATAT
ATACTTTAGATTGATTTAAAACTTCATTTTTAATTTAAAAGGATCTAGGTGAAGATCCTTTTTGATAATC
TCATGACCAAAATCCCTTAACGTGAGTTTTCGTTCCACTGAGCGTCAGACCCCGTAGAAAAGATCAAAGG
ATCTTC
Features (pLannotate 1.2.2; 22 found; start..end, strand, type, name):
      1..589     +  rep_origin     ori: high-copy-number ColE1/pMB1/pBR322/pUC origin of replication
    772..864     +  CDS            lacI (fragment): lac repressor; lacI; The lac repressor binds to the lac operator to inhibit transcription in E. coli. This inhibition can be relieved by adding lactose or isopropyl-β-D-thiogalactopyranoside (IPTG).
    877..898     +  protein_bind   CAP binding site: CAP binding activates transcription in the presence of cAMP. E. coli catabolite activator protein
    913..943     +  promoter       lac promoter: promoter for the E. coli lac operon
    951..967     +  protein_bind   lac operator: The lac repressor binds to the lac operator to inhibit transcription in E. coli. This inhibition can be relieved by adding lactose or isopropyl-β-D-thiogalactopyranoside (IPTG). lac repressor encoded by lacI
   1012..1030    +  promoter       T3 promoter: promoter for bacteriophage T3 RNA polymerase
   1042..1058    -  misc_feature   MCS (fragment): pBluescript multiple cloning site
   1201..3474    -  CDS            SCT1: GPT1_YEAST - Also known as GAT2 From Saccharomyces cerevisiae (strain ATCC 204508 / S288c) (Baker's yeast).
   3754..4500    -  CDS            FMT1 (fragment): FMT_YEAST - Experimental evidence at protein level: Swiss-Prot protein existence level 1. Formylates methionyl-tRNA in mitochondria and the cytoplasm (PubMed:10781559, PubMed:30409808). Responsible for the formylation of the 8 N-terminally formylated (Nt-formylated) mitochondrial matrix proteins that are encoded by mitochondrial DNA (PubMed:10781559, PubMed:12549912). Nt-formylated proteins in the cytoplasm are strongly up-regulated in stationary phase or upon starvation for specific amino acids (His or Lys) and are targeted for degradation by a PSH1 E3 ubiquitin ligase-mediated fMet/N-end rul
   4501..4538    -  misc_feature   MCS (fragment): pBluescript multiple cloning site
   4547..4565    -  promoter       T7 promoter: promoter for bacteriophage T7 RNA polymerase
   4568..4725    +  CDS            lacZα (fragment): LacZα fragment of β-galactosidase; lacZ fragment
   4729..5157    +  rep_origin     f1 ori (sequence partly withheld): f1 bacteriophage origin of replication; arrow indicates direction of (+) strand synthesis
   5185..5236    -  misc_feature   bom (fragment): basis of mobility region from pBR322
   5444..6106    -  CDS            HIS3: imidazoleglycerol-phosphate dehydratase, required for histidine biosynthesis; S. cerevisiae HIS3; yeast auxotrophic marker
   6107..6294    -  promoter       HIS3 promoter: S. cerevisiae HIS3
   6344..6424    +  CDS            MRM1 (fragment): MRM1_YEAST - Also known as PET56 From Saccharomyces cerevisiae (strain ATCC 204508 / S288c) (Baker's yeast).
   6425..6474    -  misc_feature   bom (fragment): basis of mobility region from pBR322
   6576..6611    -  CDS            rop (fragment): Rop protein, which maintains plasmids at low copy number; rop
   6686..7189    +  misc_feature   CEN/ARS: S. cerevisiae CEN6 centromere fused to an autonomously replicating sequence
   7219..7323    +  promoter       AmpR promoter: bla
   7324..8184    +  CDS            AmpR: β-lactamase; bla; confers resistance to ampicillin, carbenicillin, and related antibiotics
