[The description below was written by a language model from this plasmid's Addgene catalogue record and pLannotate feature annotations shown in this document.]
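Description:
pRS313-SCT1-NCYC110 is a yeast–E. coli shuttle plasmid built on pRS313, a low-copy centromeric vector. In Saccharomyces cerevisiae it is maintained through a CEN6/ARS element, which supports autonomous replication and stable segregation at roughly chromosomal dosage. Selection is by the HIS3 auxotrophic marker, expressed from its own promoter, in histidine-auxotrophic hosts. In bacteria it replicates from a high-copy ColE1/pUC-type origin and is selected with ampicillin through the β-lactamase gene. The backbone also retains pBluescript-derived elements: an f1 phage origin, the lac promoter/operator and lacZα fragment, and T3 and T7 promoters flanking the multiple cloning site. The small lacI, rop, bom and MRM1 fragments in the annotation are backbone remnants rather than functional parts.

The insert, placed between the split halves of the cloning site, is a genomic segment carrying the full SCT1 open reading frame (YBL011W, also called GAT2). According to the record, this is the allele found in the natural isolate NCYC110 rather than the laboratory reference strain. No heterologous yeast promoter is annotated. Expression instead relies on the native SCT1 promoter, which lies in the sequence upstream of the coding region. That upstream stretch extends into a partial copy of the neighbouring FMT1 gene, which appears to have been co-cloned with the flanking genomic DNA and is incomplete. No epitope tags or reporters are annotated.

The associated study examines how well genetic suppression interactions are conserved across diverse yeast isolates. The plasmid's stated purpose is to express this strain-specific SCT1 variant at near-native levels, which would suit complementation or allele-comparison experiments.
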