Addgene plasmid #226269: pRS313-SCT1-NCYC110
Purpose: Plasmid expressing the SCT1 allele from NCYC110, under control of its native promoter
Depositing lab: Jolanda Van Leeuwen. Depositing organization: Universite de Lausanne (UNIL). Publication: Genetic suppression interactions are highly conserved across genetically diverse yeast isolates. Paltenghi C, van Leeuwen J. G3 (Bethesda). 2025 Mar 3:jkaf047. doi: 10.1093/g3journal/jkaf047. PubMed 40037589.
Backbone
  Vector backbone: pRS313
  Backbone manufacturer: Sikorski and Hieter, 1989, Genetics
  Backbone size w/o insert (bp): 4967
  Vector type: Yeast Expression
  Selectable markers: HIS3
Growth in bacteria
  Bacterial resistance: Ampicillin, 100 μg/mL
  Growth temperature: 37°C
  Growth strain: DH5alpha
  Copy number: High Copy
Gene/Insert
  Gene/Insert name: SCT1 (alt name: YBL011W)
  Species: S. cerevisiae (budding yeast)
  Entrez Gene: SCT1 (a.k.a. YBL011W, GAT2)
  Cloning method: Other
Terms and licenses: Academic/Nonprofit Terms; Industry Terms: Not Available to Industry
Depositor comments: Please visit https://doi.org/10.1101/2024.08.28.610086 for bioRxiv preprint.
How to cite: pRS313-SCT1-NCYC110 was a gift from Jolanda Van Leeuwen (Addgene plasmid # 226269 ; http://n2t.net/addgene:226269 ; RRID:Addgene_226269)
